Addgene plasmid #34331: KHBD00178
Depositing lab: Bart Deplancke. Depositing organization: Swiss Federal Institute of Technology (EPFL). Publication: Automated protein-DNA interaction screening of Drosophila regulatory elements. Korneel Hens, Jean-Daniel Feuz, Alina Isakova, Antonina Lagovitina, Andreas Massouras, Julien Bryois, Patrick Callaerts, Susan E. Celniker, Bart Deplancke. Nat Methods. 2011 Oct 30;8(12):1065-70. 10.1038/nmeth.1763 PubMed 22037703.
Backbone
  Vector backbone: pDONR221
  Backbone manufacturer: Invitrogen
  Backbone size w/o insert (bp): 2536
  Vector type: Gateway Donor Vector
Growth in bacteria
  Bacterial resistance: Kanamycin, 50 μg/mL
  Growth temperature: 37°C
  Growth strain: DH5alpha
  Copy number: High Copy
Gene/Insert
  Gene/Insert name: CG4148 (alt names: FBgn0001990; wek; weckle)
  Species: D. melanogaster (fly)
  Insert size (bp): 1410
  Entrez Gene: wek (a.k.a. Dmel_CG4148, BG:DS09217.5, CG4148, Dmel\CG4148, l(2)35Ea, l(2)br47, l35Ea)
  Cloning method: Gateway Cloning
  Sequencing primers: 5′ M13F; 3′ M13R
Terms and licenses: Academic/Nonprofit Terms; Industry Terms: Not Available to Industry
Depositor comments: Please note that the ORFs in this collection were cloned open-ended (without a stop codon).
How to cite: KHBD00178 was a gift from Bart Deplancke (Addgene plasmid # 34331 ; http://n2t.net/addgene:34331 ; RRID:Addgene_34331)
