[The description below was written by a language model from this plasmid's Addgene catalogue record.]
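Description:
KHBD00178 is a Gateway clone built in the pDONR221 backbone. It carries the open reading frame of the Drosophila melanogaster gene CG4148, also known as wek or weckle. The insert is recorded as about 1.4 kb in a backbone of roughly 2.5 kb. The plasmid is maintained in E. coli as a high-copy construct under kanamycin selection. No feature table accompanies the record, so the origin of replication and the exact recombination sites are not itemised. Because the ORF was inserted by Gateway cloning into a donor vector, the result would normally be an entry clone in which the coding sequence is flanked by attL sites. M13 forward and reverse priming sites on either side of the insert are recorded for sequence verification.

The plasmid has no stated promoter, tag or reporter for expressing the insert, which is consistent with its role as a shuttle clone rather than an expression construct. The depositor notes that ORFs in this collection were cloned open-ended, without a stop codon. This lets the coding sequence be moved by LR recombination into destination vectors that add C-terminal fusions, and it remains compatible with N-terminal fusion vectors as long as the destination supplies a downstream stop. The clone belongs to a Drosophila ORF resource linked to a study on automated protein–DNA interaction screening of fly regulatory elements. Its likely use is therefore as a source of the wek coding sequence for building fusion constructs for such assays or for other expression experiments.
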