>Addgene plasmid #34331 | KHBD00178 | depositor partial sequence | sequence record 40898 | KHBD00178 sequence 1410 bps
ATGGGAGTTCCCACAAGCGATTGGATATACTGGTGTCGCCTGTGCGCCCGCGACGACGTTGTATACAAAG
TGCGCGAGCGGGACGACGATCTGGTTAGGATTATCAGCAAATGCTTTGATGTGGAGATGACCCTCGAGGA
ACCGGAACTGGGCAGCATGTTGTGCGAGGAGTGCTACTCGGTGATTGGCCAGCTGATCACCTTCTCGGAT
AGCGTTTCCAAAGTACAAGCCATTTTTGAGCTTCTGCGACACTCGGAGCCGCAGGATAGCCAGGACTTGG
ACGCCCTGCGTCTGGAATACGGCCTTCCGCCGGCCTGCAAGCAGGACCTCGAGTTCCTGGACATAGACGA
TACGGAGGATAGGTGTTCCTTGGTAGAGGAGCTAACGATATCAGACCATTCCACATCTCCGTCACCCGAT
TTTGAAGCACAGACCGTGCGAACACGAGCTAATCTCAAACAGTGTAATTCCGATCCCAAAGTGCTAGCCT
CACCTACTGCATCAATTCCTGAAGTTGAAACAAAACGAAGTCGCCGACAGCAGTTTGCGGCTAAGCGAAA
TTCCAAAGTGTACACTGCAACCGAGTCGGATGATGAGGAGGCCATTCTAGACGAAGACGAGGCCGTATCC
CCGCCGCCTTTGAAGCGAAAAAGAGGCAGACCCAAGGGCTCAGGCAAACAGAAAAACGTGGACGACAGCG
ATAACGTAACTTCCCGCGAACCAGACGACAATGCTAAATCCAAACAAGATGACAAGACATCCGAATTGAG
CATGTCACCCCATGGCTCCCAGAGTTCGAATTTCGTCGATTATCCCTGCAAAATCTGCAACGAAACCTTT
ATGTCCTTCATGGCTCTGCGCAGGCACAAGCACGACATGCACGGCGGTCCGAAGAAATACGTTTGCGATC
ACTGCGGAAAGGGTTTGAAGACCTTCACATCGCTGGTGGAGCACCAGCTGGTTCACACGGAAGAGAAGCC
CTGTATATGCCCCGTCTGCAATGCTGGTTTTAAGAACAAAGCTAGGCTGAGAGTGCACAGTCAGACACAT
GGTGAGCCCAAGTTTGAGTGCAATGTCTGCGGCAAAAAGCTGCAGACACGGGCGATTCTTAACAAGCACA
AGTATGTGCACACGGATGAGCGGCGCTTCAAGTGCGAGGTTTGTGGCAGCGGCTGTAAGAACTCCACGGC
CTTGAAGATCCATCTCCTTGGACACACCGGCCTCAGACCCTACGTATGCAAGTACTGCGGAAAGGCGTTC
GCCAGCAACACCAACTGTCGCTCCCACAAATGGAAAAAACATCCGGAACTGGCGTCCAAGGAGGATGAAA
CCGAATCTTCACGTGTTCCAGTGCCAACATTGGAAGAACTGAGAGCGATAACTCGCGAGATGGCCAAGGC
CAAACAGGAT
