>Addgene plasmid #34331 | KHBD00178 | addgene partial sequence | sequence record 42013 | M13-Rev 5'-CAGGAAACAGCTATGACC-3'
TTTTATTTTGACTGATAGTGACCTGTTCGTTGCAACAAATTGATAAGCAATGCTTTCTTATAATGCCAAC
TTTGTACAAGAAAGTTGGCAAATCCTGTTTGGCCTTGGCCATCTCGCGAGTTATCGCTCTCAGTTCTTCC
AATGTTGGCACTGGAACACGTGAAGATTCGGTTTCATCCTCCTTGGACGCCAGTTCCGGATGTTTTTTCC
ATTTGTGGGAGCGACAGTTGGTGTTGCTGGCGAACGCCTTTCCGCAGTACTTGCATACGTAGGGTCTGAG
GCCGGTGTGTCCAAGGAGATGGATCTTCAAGGCCGTGGAGTTCTTACAGCCGCTGCCACAAACCTCGCAC
TTGAAGCGCCGCTCATCCGTGTGCACATACTTGTGCTTGTTAAGAATCGCCCGTGTCTGCAGCTTTTTGC
CGCAGACATTGCACTCAAACTTGGGCTCACCATGTGTCTGACTGTGCACTCTCAGCCTAGCTTTGTTCTT
AAAACCAGCATTGCAGACGGGGCATATACAGGGCTTCTCTTCCGTGTGAACCAGCTGGTGCTCCACCAGC
GATGTGAAGGTCTTCAAACCCTTTCCGCAGTGATCGCAAACGTATTTCTTCGGACCGCCGTGCATGTCGT
GCTTGTGCCTGCGCAGAGCCATGAAGGACATAAAGGTTTCGTTGCAGATTTTGCAGGGATAATCGACGAA
ATTCGAACTCTGGGAGCCATGGGGTGACATGCTCAATTCGGATGTCTTGTCATCTTGTTTGGATTTAGCA
